Addgene plasmid #59131: pCS2-FAK30
Purpose: Cloning vector for FAK fret sensor with 30 nm helix
Depositing lab: Sivaraj Sivaramakrishnan. Depositing organization: University of Michigan. Publication: Visualizing and manipulating focal adhesion kinase regulation in live cells. Ritt M, Guan JL, Sivaramakrishnan S. J Biol Chem. 2013 Mar 29;288(13):8875-86. doi: 10.1074/jbc.M112.421164. Epub 2013 Feb 7. PubMed 23393139.
Backbone
  Vector backbone: pcDNA-5/FRT
  Backbone manufacturer: Invitrogen
  Backbone size w/o insert (bp): 3777
  Total vector size (bp): 9232
  Vector type: Mammalian Expression
  Selectable markers: Hygromycin
Growth in bacteria
  Bacterial resistance: Ampicillin, 100 μg/mL
  Growth temperature: 37°C
  Growth strain: DH5alpha
  Copy number: High Copy
Gene/Insert
  Gene/Insert name: Focal Adhesion Kinase (alt name: FAK)
  Species: G. gallus (chicken), Synthetic
  Insert size (bp): 5455
  Promoter: CMV
  Tag / fusion protein: FLAG (N terminal on insert); mCitrine (N terminal on insert); mCerulean (C terminal on insert)
  Cloning method: Restriction Enzyme; 5′ cloning site HindIII (not destroyed); 3′ cloning site NotI (not destroyed)
  Sequencing primers: 5′ T7; 3′ BGHR
Terms and licenses: Academic/Nonprofit Terms; Industry Terms: Not Available to Industry
Depositor comments: Discrepancies between QC and full sequence are of no functional consequence
How to cite: pCS2-FAK30 was a gift from Sivaraj Sivaramakrishnan (Addgene plasmid # 59131 ; http://n2t.net/addgene:59131 ; RRID:Addgene_59131)
