[The description below was written by a language model from this plasmid's Addgene catalogue record and pLannotate feature annotations shown in this document.]
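Description:
pCS2-FAK30 is a 9,232 bp mammalian expression plasmid encoding a focal adhesion kinase (FAK) FRET sensor that, according to the record, incorporates a 30 nm helix. The insert (about 5.5 kb, cloned between HindIII and NotI) combines chicken FAK (PTK2) with synthetic sequence. It is catalogued as carrying an N-terminal FLAG tag and mCitrine and a C-terminal mCerulean. mCerulean and mCitrine form a standard cyan/yellow donor–acceptor pair, so changes in energy transfer can report on the arrangement of the protein's domains in live cells. The associated study concerns visualising and manipulating FAK regulation. The record does not say where the helix lies or how it separates the domains. In the feature table, mCitrine sits at the start of the reading frame, followed by a single long annotation matched to chicken FAK. That annotation spans roughly 4.6 kb, longer than FAK alone would need, so it presumably also covers the helix and mCerulean, neither of which is annotated separately. FLAG is not annotated either.

The catalogue fields and the annotated sequence disagree about the backbone. The catalogue lists pcDNA-5/FRT with a CMV promoter and hygromycin selection. The features instead fit the pCS2 vector named in the plasmid title: a simian CMV IE94 enhancer/promoter drives the insert, a T3 promoter and lac promoter/operator remnants lie downstream, and there is an f1 origin. No hygromycin resistance gene, FRT site or BGH terminator is detected, so mammalian selection should not be assumed. In E. coli the plasmid replicates from a high-copy ColE1/pUC-type origin and is selected with ampicillin through AmpR. The stated purpose is as a cloning vector for the 30 nm helix version of the FAK sensor.
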