Features (pLannotate 1.2.2; 13 found; start..end, strand, type, name):
     79..792     +  CDS            mCitrine: mCitrine is a basic (constitutively fluorescent) yellow fluorescent protein published in 2001, derived from Aequorea victoria.
    844..5478    +  CDS            PTK2 (sequence partly withheld): FAK1_CHICK - Also known as FAK, FAK1. Experimental evidence at protein level: Swiss-Prot protein existence level 1. Non-receptor protein-tyrosine kinase that plays an essential role in regulating cell migration, adhesion, spreading, reorganization of the actin cytoskeleton, formation and disassembly of focal adhesions and cell protrusions, cell cycle progression, cell proliferation and apoptosis. Required for early embryonic development, embryonic angiogenesis, normal cardiomyocyte migration and proliferation, and normal heart development. Regulates axon growth and neuronal cell migration, axo
   5528..5546    -  promoter       T3 promoter: promoter for bacteriophage T3 RNA polymerase
   5591..5607    -  protein_bind   lac operator: The lac repressor binds to the lac operator to inhibit transcription in E. coli. This inhibition can be relieved by adding lactose or isopropyl-β-D-thiogalactopyranoside (IPTG). lac repressor encoded by lacI
   5615..5645    -  promoter       lac promoter: promoter for the E. coli lac operon
   5660..5681    -  protein_bind   CAP binding site: CAP binding activates transcription in the presence of cAMP. E. coli catabolite activator protein
   5694..5786    -  CDS            lacI (fragment): lac repressor; lacI; The lac repressor binds to the lac operator to inhibit transcription in E. coli. This inhibition can be relieved by adding lactose or isopropyl-β-D-thiogalactopyranoside (IPTG).
   5969..6557    -  rep_origin     ori: high-copy-number ColE1/pMB1/pBR322/pUC origin of replication
   6728..7588    -  CDS            AmpR: β-lactamase; bla; confers resistance to ampicillin, carbenicillin, and related antibiotics
   7589..7693    -  promoter       AmpR promoter: bla
   7746..8174    -  rep_origin     f1 ori (sequence partly withheld): f1 bacteriophage origin of replication; arrow indicates direction of (+) strand synthesis
   8179..8245    -  CDS            lacZα (fragment): LacZα fragment of β-galactosidase; lacZ fragment
   8248..9232    +  promoter       CMV IE94 promoter: enhancer/promoter region of simian cytomegalovirus major immediate early transcription unit IE94
>Addgene plasmid #59131 | pCS2-FAK30 | depositor full sequence | sequence record 91621 | pCS2-FAK30 sequence 9232 bps
CGCCATTCTGCCTGGGGACGTCGGAGCAAGCTTATGGACTACAAGGACGATGACGACAAGGGAAGCGGAG
GAAGCGGAGTGAGCAAGGGCGAGGAGCTGTTCACCGGGGTGGTGCCCATCCTGGTCGAGCTGGACGGCGA
CGTAAACGGCCACAAGTTCAGCGTGTCCGGCGAGGGCGAGGGCGATGCCACCTACGGCAAGCTGACCCTG
AAGTTCATCTGCACCACCGGCAAGCTGCCCGTGCCCTGGCCCACCCTCGTGACCACCTTCGGCTACGGCC
TGATGTGCTTCGCCCGCTACCCCGACCACATGAAGCAGCACGACTTCTTCAAGTCCGCCATGCCCGAAGG
CTACGTCCAGGAGCGCACCATCTTCTTCAAGGACGACGGCAACTACAAGACCCGCGCCGAGGTGAAGTTC
GAGGGCGACACCCTGGTGAACCGCATCGAGCTGAAGGGCATCGACTTCAAGGAGGACGGCAACATCCTGG
GGCACAAGCTGGAGTACAACTACAACAGCCACAACGTCTATATCATGGCCGACAAGCAGAAGAACGGCAT
CAAGGTGAACTTCAAGATCCGCCACAACATCGAGGACGGCAGCGTGCAGCTCGCCGACCACTACCAGCAG
AACACCCCCATCGGCGACGGCCCCGTGCTGCTGCCCGACAACCACTACCTGAGCTACCAGTCCAAACTGA
GCAAAGACCCCAACGAGAAGCGCGATCACATGGTCCTGCTGGAGTTCGTGACCGCCGCCGGGATCACTCT
CGGCATGGACGAGCTGTACAAGTCTAGAGGAAGCGGAGGAAGCGGAGGAAGCGGAGGAAGCGGAGGAAGC
GGAATGGCAGCAGCTTACCTTGATCCAAACTTGAATCATACACCAAGTTCAAGTGCAAAGACGCACCTCG
GTACTGGGATGGAGCGTTCCCCGGGGGCCATGGAGCGAGTCCTAAAGGTTTTTCACTACTTTGAAAACAG
CAGCGAGCCAACGACGTGGGCCAGCATTATCCGGCATGGAGATGCTACTGATGTTCGAGGCATAATACAG
AAGATTGTGGACTGTCACAAAGTGAAAAATGTGGCCTGCTATGGGTTGCGACTCAGTCATCTGCAGTCTG
AGGAGGTTCACTGGCTGCACCTGGACATGGGGGTATCCAATGTGAGAGAGAAATTTGAACTAGCACATCC
TCCAGAAGAATGGAAATATGAACTGAGAATTCGGTACCTGCCC
[369 nt withheld, positions 1234-1602]
GACAAGGAATGCTTCAAGTGTGCCCTTGGTTCAAGCTGGATTATTTCAGTGGAGCTGGCAATTGGCCCAG
AGGAAGGAATCAGCTACCTTACAGACAAGGGTGCAAATCCAACTCACCTGGCAGATTTTAATCAAGTACA
AACTATTCAGTATTCAAACAGTGAAGACAAGGACAGAAAAGGGATGTTGCAACTGAAGATAGCTGGTGCA
CCTGAGCCTCTGACAGTGACAGCACCATCCTTAACCATTGCAGAGAATATGGCTGACTTGATAGACGGAT
ACTGCCGACTGGTGAATGGAGCCACGCAATCTTTTATTATCAGGCCACAGAAAGAAGGTGAAAGAGCTTT
ACCATCAATACCAAAGCTGGCCAACAATGAGAAGCAAGGAGTAAGGTCGCACACAGTCTCTGTATCAGAA
ACAGATGACTATGCAGAGATAATAGATGAAGAAGATACTTATACAATGGGAAGCGGAGGAAGCGGAGAAT
TCGGAAGCGGAGGAAGCGGAGAAAACCTGTATTTTCAGGGCGGAAGCGGAGAAGAGGAAGAGAAGAAGAA
AGAAGAGGAAGAAAAGAAACAAAAAGAAGAACAAGAAAGACTTGCAAAAGAAGAGGCAGAGAGAAAACAA
AAAGAAGAACAAGAAAGACTTGCAAAAGAAGAGGCAGAGAGAAAACAAAAGGAGGAAGAAGAGAGAAAAC
AAAAGGAAGAAGAAGAGAGAAAACAAAAGGAGGAAGAAGAAAGAAAATTAAAGGAGGAACAAGAAAGAAA
AGCTGCAGAAGAAAAGAAAGCTAAAGAAGAAGCTGAGAGAAAGGCTAAAGAAGAACAAGAAAGGAAAGCT
GAAGAAGAGAGAAAGAAGAAAGAAGAGGAAGAAAGACTTGAAAGAGAAAGAAAAGAGAGAGAAGAACAAG
AAAAGAAAGCCAAAGAAGAGGCAGAGAGAATTGCAAAGTTAGAGGCTGAAAAGAAGGCAGAAGAAGAAAG
AAAAGCCAAAGAAGAAGAAGAGAGAAAAGCCAAAGAAGAAGAGGAAAGAAAGAAGAAAGAGGAGCAAGAA
AGACTTGCAAAAGAAAAGGAAGAAGCAGAAAGAAAAGCTGCAGAGGAAAAGAAAGCTAAAGAAGAACAAG
AAAGAAAAGAAAAGGAAGAAGCAGAAAGAAAACAAAGAGGCTCTGGCGGCTCTGGCGGCGCGCCCGTGAG
CAAGGGCGAGGAGCTGTTCACCGGGGTGGTGCCCATCCTGGTCGAGCTGGACGGCGACGTAAACGGCCAC
AAGTTCAGCGTGTCCGGCGAGGGCGAGGGCGATGCCACCTACGGCAAGCTGACCCTGAAGTTCATCTGCA
CCACCGGCAAGCTGCCCGTGCCCTGGCCCACCCTCGTGACCACCCTGACCTGGGGCGTGCAGTGCTTCGC
CCGCTACCCCGACCACATGAAGCAGCACGACTTCTTCAAGTCCGCCATGCCCGAAGGCTACGTCCAGGAG
CGCACCATCTTCTTCAAGGACGACGGCAACTACAAGACCCGCGCCGAGGTGAAGTTCGAGGGCGACACCC
TGGTGAACCGCATCGAGCTGAAGGGCATCGACTTCAAGGAGGACGGCAACATCCTGGGGCACAAGCTGGA
GTACAACGCCATCAGCGACAACGTCTATATCACCGCCGACAAGCAGAAGAACGGCATCAAGGCCAACTTC
AAGATCCGCCACAACATCGAGGACGGCAGCGTGCAGCTCGCCGACCACTACCAGCAGAACACCCCCATCG
GCGACGGCCCCGTGCTGCTGCCCGACAACCACTACCTGAGCACCCAGTCCAAGCTGAGCAAAGACCCCAA
CGAGAAGCGCGATCACATGGTCCTGCTGGAGTTCGTGACCGCCGCCGGGATCACTCTCGGCATGGACGAG
CTGTACAAGTTAATTAAGGGAAGCGGAGGAAGCGGAGGAAGCGGAGGAAGCGGACCATCAACCAGAGATT
ATGAAATTCAAAGGGAGAGAATTGAACTGGGGCGCTGCATTGGTGAAGGACAGTTTGGAGATGTGCACCA
AGGAATTTACATGAGTCCGGAAAATCCAGCTATGGCTGTAGCAATCAAAACATGTAAAAACTGCACCTCA
GACAGCGTTAGAGAAAAGTTCCTACAAGAAGCCTTAACAATGCGTCAGTTTGATCATCCTCACATTGTGA
AGCTCATTGGAGTTATTACAGAAAACCCAGTGTGGATAATCATGGAGCTCTGTACACTTGGAGAGTTGAG
ATCGTTTCTGCAAGTAAGAAAATTCAGCTTGGACCTGGCCTCCCTCATCCTCTACGCTTACCAGCTTAGC
ACAGCACTTGCTTACCTAGAGAGCAAAAGATTTGTACATAGAGATATTGCTGCTAGGAACGTGCTGGTAT
CTGCCACTGACTGTGTGAAATTGGGTGACTTTGGCTTATCCCGATACATGGAAGACAGTACTTACTATAA
GGCGTCCAAAGGAAAGTTACCTATCAAATGGATGGCTCCAGAGTCAATCAACTTCCGACGGTTTACCTCA
GCAAGCGATGTGTGGATGTTTGGTGTGTGTATGTGGGAGATCCTGATGCATGGGGTAAAGCCCTTCCAGG
GAGTGAAAAATAATGATGTTATTGGTCGGATTGAGAACGGTGAGCGGCTCCCCATGCCTCCGAACTGCCC
TCCCACCCTCTACAGCCTTATGACCAAGTGCTGGGCATACGACCCTAGTAGACGACCCAGGTTTACTGAA
CTTAAAGCACAACTCAGTACAATACTGGAGGAGGAGAAGCTGCAGCAAGAGGAACGAATGAGAATGGAAT
CCAGGCGACAAGTCACAGTATCCTGGGACTCAGGAGGATCAGATGAAGCTCCTCCCAAGCCCAGCAGGCC
TGGTTACCCCAGCCCAAGGTCCAGTGAAGGGTTTTATCCGAGTCCTCAGCATATGGTACAGCCAAATCAC
TACCAGGTATCTGGCTACTCTGGTTCTCATGGGATACCAGCCATGGCAGGCAGCATTTATCCTGGGCAGG
CGTCTCTCTTGGATCAAACAGATTCCTGGAACCATCGACCTCAGGAAGTATCAGCATGGCAGCCAAACAT
GGAGGATTCGGGCACTTTGGATGTACGAGGAATGGGGCAGGTTCTGCCCACACATCTCATGGAGGAGAGG
TTAATAAGACAACAGCAAGAGATGGAAGAAGATCAACGCTGGCTTGAGAAAGAGGAACGATTCCTGGTAA
TGAAACCTGATGTGCGGCTCTCCAGAGGCAGCATTGAACGGGAGGACGGAGGTCTCCAGGGCCCAGCTGG
TAACCAGCACATATATCAGCCTGTGGGTAAACCAGATCATGCCGCTCCACCAAAGAAGCCCCCTCGCCCT
GGAGCCCCCCACTTGGGCAGCCTCGCGAGCCTGAACAGCCCCGTGGACAGCTACAACGAAGGCGTGAAGA
TCAAGCCACAGGAAATCAGCCCTCCTCCTACGGCCAACCTGGACCGCTCCAATGACAAAGTCTATGAGAA
TGTAACCGGGCTGGTGAAAGCTGTCATAGAGATGTCCAGTAAAATACAGCCAGCTCCGCCAGAGGAGTAC
GTGCCCATGGTAAAGGAGGTTGGCTTGGCGCTGAGAACCTTGCTAGCAACAGTGGATGAGTCGCTGCCAG
TGCTTCCTGCAAGCACCCACAGAGAGATTGAGATGGCCCAGAAACTGCTGAACTCTGACCTGGCTGAGCT
CATTAACAAGATGAAGCTGGCCCAGCAGTACGTCATGACCAGCCTGCAGCAGGAGTACAAGAAGCAAATG
CTGACGGCTGCTCACGCTCTGGCTGTGGATGCCAAGAACTTGCTGGATGTCATCGATCAAGCCAGACTGA
AAATGATCAGCCAGTCCAGGCCCCACTGAGCGGCCGCGGCGCCAATGCATTGGGCCCGGTACCCAGCTTT
TGTTCCCTTTAGTGAGGGTTAATTGCGCGCTTGGCGTAATCATGGTCATAGCTGTTTCCTGTGTGAAATT
GTTATCCGCTCACAATTCCACACAACATACGAGCCGGAAGCATAAAGTGTAAAGCCTGGGGTGCCTAATG
AGTGAGCTAACTCACATTAATTGCGTTGCGCTCACTGCCCGCTTTCCAGTCGGGAAACCTGTCGTGCCAG
CTGCATTAATGAATCGGCCAACGCGCGGGGAGAGGCGGTTTGCGTATTGGGCGCTCTTCCGCTTCCTCGC
TCACTGACTCGCTGCGCTCGGTCGTTCGGCTGCGGCGAGCGGTATCAGCTCACTCAAAGGCGGTAATACG
GTTATCCACAGAATCAGGGGATAACGCAGGAAAGAACATGTGAGCAAAAGGCCAGCAAAAGGCCAGGAAC
CGTAAAAAGGCCGCGTTGCTGGCGTTTTTCCATAGGCTCCGCCCCCCTGACGAGCATCACAAAAATCGAC
GCTCAAGTCAGAGGTGGCGAAACCCGACAGGACTATAAAGATACCAGGCGTTTCCCCCTGGAAGCTCCCT
CGTGCGCTCTCCTGTTCCGACCCTGCCGCTTACCGGATACCTGTCCGCCTTTCTCCCTTCGGGAAGCGTG
GCGCTTTCTCATAGCTCACGCTGTAGGTATCTCAGTTCGGTGTAGGTCGTTCGCTCCAAGCTGGGCTGTG
TGCACGAACCCCCCGTTCAGCCCGACCGCTGCGCCTTATCCGGTAACTATCGTCTTGAGTCCAACCCGGT
AAGACACGACTTATCGCCACTGGCAGCAGCCACTGGTAACAGGATTAGCAGAGCGAGGTATGTAGGCGGT
GCTACAGAGTTCTTGAAGTGGTGGCCTAACTACGGCTACACTAGAAGGACAGTATTTGGTATCTGCGCTC
TGCTGAAGCCAGTTACCTTCGGAAAAAGAGTTGGTAGCTCTTGATCCGGCAAACAAACCACCGCTGGTAG
CGGTGGTTTTTTTGTTTGCAAGCAGCAGATTACGCGCAGAAAAAAAGGATCTCAAGAAGATCCTTTGATC
TTTTCTACGGGGTCTGACGCTCAGTGGAACGAAAACTCACGTTAAGGGATTTTGGTCATGAGATTATCAA
AAAGGATCTTCACCTAGATCCTTTTAAATTAAAAATGAAGTTTTAAATCAATCTAAAGTATATATGAGTA
AACTTGGTCTGACAGTTACCAATGCTTAATCAGTGAGGCACCTATCTCAGCGATCTGTCTATTTCGTTCA
TCCATAGTTGCCTGACTCCCCGTCGTGTAGATAACTACGATACGGGAGGGCTTACCATCTGGCCCCAGTG
CTGCAATGATACCGCGAGACCCACGCTCACCGGCTCCAGATTTATCAGCAATAAACCAGCCAGCCGGAAG
GGCCGAGCGCAGAAGTGGTCCTGCAACTTTATCCGCCTCCATCCAGTCTATTAATTGTTGCCGGGAAGCT
AGAGTAAGTAGTTCGCCAGTTAATAGTTTGCGCAACGTTGTTGCCATTGCTACAGGCATCGTGGTGTCAC
GCTCGTCGTTTGGTATGGCTTCATTCAGCTCCGGTTCCCAACGATCAAGGCGAGTTACATGATCCCCCAT
GTTGTGCAAAAAAGCGGTTAGCTCCTTCGGTCCTCCGATCGTTGTCAGAAGTAAGTTGGCCGCAGTGTTA
TCACTCATGGTTATGGCAGCACTGCATAATTCTCTTACTGTCATGCCATCCGTAAGATGCTTTTCTGTGA
CTGGTGAGTACTCAACCAAGTCATTCTGAGAATAGTGTATGCGGCGACCGAGTTGCTCTTGCCCGGCGTC
AATACGGGATAATACCGCGCCACATAGCAGAACTTTAAAAGTGCTCATCATTGGAAAACGTTCTTCGGGG
CGAAAACTCTCAAGGATCTTACCGCTGTTGAGATCCAGTTCGATGTAACCCACTCGTGCACCCAACTGAT
CTTCAGCATCTTTTACTTTCACCAGCGTTTCTGGGTGAGCAAAAACAGGAAGGCAAAATGCCGCAAAAAA
GGGAATAAGGGCGACACGGAAATGTTGAATACTCATACTCTTCCTTTTTCAATATTATTGAAGCATTTAT
CAGGGTTATTGTCTCATGAGCGGATACATATTTGAATGTATTTAGAAAAATAAACAAATAGGGGTTCCGC
GCACATTTCCCCGAAAAGTGCCACCTAAATTGTAAGCGTTAATATTTTGTTAAAATTCGCGTTAAATTTT
TGTTAAATCAGCTCATTTTTTAACCAATAGGCCGAAATCGGCAAAATCCCTTATAAATCAAAAGAATAGA
CCGAGATAGGGT
[37 nt withheld, positions 7845-7881]
AAAGAACGTGGACTCCAACGTCAAAGG
[49 nt withheld, positions 7909-7957]
T
[91 nt withheld, positions 7959-8049]
G
[124 nt withheld, positions 8051-8174]
CCCATTCGCCATTCAGGCTGCGCAACTGTTGGGAAGGGCGATCGGTGCGGGCCTCTTCGCTATTACGCCA
GTCGACCATAGCCAATTCAATATGGCGTATATGGACTCATGCCAATTCAATATGGTGGATCTGGACCTGT
GCCAATTCAATATGGCGTATATGGACTCGTGCCAATTCAATATGGTGGATCTGGACCCCAGCCAATTCAA
TATGGCGGACTTGGCACCATGCCAATTCAATATGGCGGACTTGGCACTGTGCCAACTGGGGAGGGGTCTA
CTTGGCACGGTGCCAAGTTTGAGGAGGGGTCTTGGCCCTGTGCCAAGTCCGCCATATTGAATTGGCATGG
TGCCAATAATGGCGGCCATATTGGCTATATGCCAGGATCAATATATAGGCAATATCCAATATGGCCCTAT
GCCAATATGGCTATTGGCCAGGTTCAATACTATGTATTGGCCCTATGCCATATAGTATTCCATATATGGG
TTTTCCTATTGACGTAGATAGCCCCTCCCAATGGGCGGTCCCATATACCATATATGGGGCTTCCTAATAC
CGCCCATAGCCACTCCCCCATTGACGTCAATGGTCTCTATATATGGTCTTTCCTATTGACGTCATATGGG
CGGTCCTATTGACGTATATGGCGCCTCCCCCATTGACGTCAATTACGGTAAATGGCCCGCCTGGCTCAAT
GCCCATTGACGTCAATAGGACCACCCACCATTGACGTCAATGGGATGGCTCATTGCCCATTCATATCCGT
TCTCACGCCCCCTATTGACGTCAATGACGGTAAATGGCCCACTTGGCAGTACATCAATATCTATTAATAG
TAACTTGGCAAGTACATTACTATTGGAAGGACGCCAGGGTACATTGGCAGTACTCCCATTGACGTCAATG
GCGGTAAATGGCCCGCGATGGCTGCCAAGTACATCCCCATTGACGTCAATGGGGAGGGGCAATGACGCAA
ATGGGCGTTCCATTGACGTAAATGGGCGGTAGGCGTGCCTAATGGGAGGTCTATATAAGCAATGCTCGTT
TAGGGAAC
