>Addgene plasmid #59131 | pCS2-FAK30 | addgene partial sequence | sequence record 94248 | CMV-F 5'-CGCAAATGGGCGGTAGGCGTG-3'
CCGCCATTCTGCCTGGGGACGTCGGAGCAAGCTTATGGACTACAAGGACGATGACGACAAGGGAAGCGGA
GGAAGCGGAGTGAGCAAGGGCGAGGAGCTGTTCACCGGGGTGGTGCCCATCCTGGTCGAGCTGGACGGCG
ACGTAAACGGCCACAAGTTCAGCGTGTCCGGCGAGGGCGAGGGCGATGCCACCTACGGCAAGCTGACCCT
GAAGTTCATCTGCACCACCGGCAAGCTGCCCGTGCCCTGGCCCACCCTCGTGACCACCTTCGGCTACGGC
CTGATGTGCTTCGCCCGCTACCCCGACCACATGAAGCAGCACGACTTCTTCAAGTCCGCCATGCCCGAAG
GCTACGTCCAGGAGCGCACCATCTTCTTCAAGGACGACGGCAACTACAAGACCCGCGCCGAGGTGAAGTT
CGAGGGCGACACCCTGGTGAACCGCATCGAGCTGAAGGGCATCGACTTCAAGGAGGACGGCAACATCCTG
GGGCACAAGCTGGAGTACAACTACAACAGCCACAACGTCTATATCATGGCCGACAAGCAGAAGAACGGCA
TCAAGGTGAACTTCAAGATCCGCCACAACATCGAGGACGGCAGCGTGCAGCTCGCCGACCACTACCAGCA
GAACACCCCCATCGGCGACGGCCCCGTGCTGCTGCCCGACAACCACTACCTGAGCTACCAGTCCAAACTG
AGCAAAGACCCCAACGAGAAGCGCGATCACATGGTCCTGCTGGAGTTCGTGACCGCCGCCGGGATCACTC
TCGGCATGGACG
