>Addgene plasmid #59131 | pCS2-FAK30 | addgene partial sequence | sequence record 94308 | T3 5'-GCAATTAACCCTCACTAAAGG-3'
TTGGCGCCGCGGCCGCTCAGTGGGGCCTGGACTGGCTGATCATTTTCAGTCTGGCTTGATCGATGACATC
CAGCAAGTTCTTGGCATCCACAGCCAGAGCGTGAGCAGCCGTCAGCATTTGCTTCTTGTACTCCTGCTGC
AGGCTGGTCATGACGTACTGCTGGGCCAGCTTCATCTTGTTAATGAGCTCAGCCAGGTCAGAGTTCAGCA
GTTTCTGGGCCATCTCAATCTCTCTGTGGGTGCTTGCAGGAAGCACTGGCAGCGACTCATCCACTGTTGC
TAGCAAGGTTCTCAGCGCCAAGCCAACCTCCTTTACCATGGGCACGTACTCCTCTGGCGGAGCTGGCTGT
ATTTTACTGGACATCTCTATGACAGCTTTCACCAGCCCGGTTACATTCTCATAGACTTTGTCATTGGAGC
GGTCCAGGTTGGCCGTAGGAGGAGGGCTGATTTCCTGTGGCTTGATCTTCACGCCTTCGTTGTAGCTGTC
CACGGGGCTGTTCAGGCTCGCGAGGCTGCCCAAGTGGGGGGCTCCAGGGCGAGGGGGCTTCTTTGGTGGA
GCGGCATGATCTGGTTTACCCACAGGCTGATATATGTGCTGGTTACCAGCTGGGCCCTGGAGACCTCCGT
CCTCCCGTTCAATGCTGCCTCTGGAGAGCCGCACATCAGGTTTCATTACCAGGAATCGTTCCTCTTTCTC
AAGCCAGCGTTGATCTTCTTCCATCTCTTGCTGTTGTCTTATTAACCTCTCCTCCATGAGATGTGTGGGC
AGAACCTGCCCCATTCCTCGTA
