>Addgene plasmid #59131 | pCS2-FAK30 | addgene partial sequence | sequence record 94569 | FERM-F 5'-CCTACGGAGAGATGAGAGGC-3'
[162 nt withheld, positions 1-162]
GACAAGGAATGCTTCAAGTGTGCCCTTGGTTCAAGCTGGATTATTTCAGTGGAGCTGGCAATTGGCCCAG
AGGAAGGAATCAGCTACCTTACAGACAAGGGTGCAAATCCAACTCACCTGGCAGATTTTAATCAAGTACA
AACTATTCAGTATTCAAACAGTGAAGACAAGGACAGAAAAGGGATGTTGCAACTGAAGATAGCTGGTGCA
CCTGAGCCTCTGACAGTGACAGCACCATCCTTAACCATTGCAGAGAATATGGCTGACTTGATAGACGGAT
ACTGCCGACTGGTGAATGGAGCCACGCAATCTTTTATTATCAGGCCACAGAAAGAAGGTGAAAGAGCTTT
ACCATCAATACCAAAGCTGGCCAACAATGAGAAGCAAGGAGTAAGGTCGCACACAGTCTCTGTATCAGAA
ACAGATGACTATGCAGAGATAATAGATGAAGAAGATACTTATACAATGGGAAGCGGAGGAAGCGGAGAAT
TCGGAAGCGGAGGAAGCGGAGAAAACCTGTATTTTCAGGGCGGAAGCGGAGAAGAGGAAGAGAAGAAGAA
AGAAGAGGAAGAAAAGAAACAAAAAGAAGAACAAGAAAGACTTGCAAAAGAAGAGGCAGAGAG
