>Addgene plasmid #59131 | pCS2-FAK30 | addgene partial sequence | sequence record 94571 | FERM-R 5'-ACTGAATCTAGCAAACTCTTCGG-3'
[164 nt withheld, positions 1-164]
GTTTAAAGTTGGTTTGTCCTCAGTGAACTGGTTTAGAAATCCTTTGGGCAGGTACCGAATTCTCAGTTCA
TATTTCCATTCTTCTGGAGGATGTGCTAGTTCAAATTTCTCTCTCACATTGGATACCCCCATGTCCAGGT
GCAGCCAGTGAACCTCCTCAGACTGCAGATGACTGAGTCGCAACCCATAGCAGGCCACATTTTTCACTTT
GTGACAGTCCACAATCTTCTGTATTATGCCTCGAACATCAGTAGCATCTCCATGCCGGATAATGCTGGCC
CACGTCGTTGGCTCGCTGCTGTTTTCAAAGTAGTGAAAAACCTTTAGGACTCGCTCCATGGCCCCCGGGG
AACGCTCCATCCCAGTACCGAGGTGCGTCTTTGCACTTGAACTTGGTGTATGATTCAAGTTTGGATCAAG
GTAAGCTGCTGCCATTCCGCTTCCTCCGCTTCCTCTAGACTTGTACAGCTCGTCCATGCCGAGAGTGATC
CCGGCGGCGGTCACGAACTCCAGCAGGACCATGTGATCGCGCTTCTCGTTGGGGTCTTTGCTCAGTTTGG
ACTGGTAGCTCAGGTAGTGGTTGTCGGGCAGCAGCACGGGGCCGTCGCCGATGGGGGTGTTCTGCTGGTA
GTGGTCGGCGAGCTGCACGCTGCCGTCCTCGATGTTGTGGCGGATCTTGAAGTTCACCTTGATGCCG
