>Addgene plasmid #59131 | pCS2-FAK30 | addgene partial sequence | sequence record 94573 | ER/K-F2 5'-AGGAAGCGGAGAATTCGGAA-3'
GAGAAGAAGAAAGAAGAGGAAGAAAAGAAACAAAAAGAAGAACAAGAAAGACTTGCAAAAGAAGAGGCAG
AGAGAAAACAAAAAGAAGAACAAGAAAGACTTGCAAAAGAAGAGGCAGAGAGAAAACAAAAGGAGGAAGA
AGAGAGAAAACAAAAGGAAGAAGAAGAGAGAAAACAAAAGGAGGAAGAAGAAAGAAAATTAAAGGAGGAA
CAAGAAAGAAAAGCTGCAGAAGAAAAGAAAGCTAAAGAAGAAGCTGAGAGAAAGGCTAAAGAAGAACAAG
AAAGGAAAGCTGAAGAAGAGAGAAAGAAGAAAGAAGAGGAAGAAAGACTTGAAAGAGAAAGAAAAGAGAG
AGAAGAACAAGAAAAGAAAGCCAAAGAAGAGGCAGAGAGAATTGCAAAGTTAGAGGCTGAAAAGAAGGCA
GAAGAAGAAAGAAAAGCCAAAGAAGAAGAAGAGAGAAAAGCCAAAGAAGAAGAGGAAAGAAAGAAGAAAG
AGGAGCAAGAAAGACTTGCAAAAGAAAAGGAAGAAGCAGAAAGAAAAGCTGCAGAGGAAAAGAAAGCTAA
AGAAGAACAAGAAAGAAAAGAAAAGGAAGAAGCAGAAAGAAAACAAAGAGGCTCTGGCGGCTCTGGCGGC
GCGCCCGTGAGCAAGGGCGAGGAGCTGTTCACCGGGGTGGTGCCCATCCTGGTCGAGCTGGACGGCGACG
TAAACGGCCACAAGTTCAGCGTGTCCGGCGAGGGCGAGGGCGATGCCACCTACGGCAAGCTGACCCTGAA
GTTCATCTGCACCACCGGCAAGCTGCCCGTGCCCT
