>Addgene plasmid #59131 | pCS2-FAK30 | addgene partial sequence | sequence record 94575 | synFAK-F 5'-CCTGATGCATGGGGTAAAGC-3'
GATGTTATTGGTCGGATTGAGAACGGTGAGCGGCTCCCCATGCCTCCGAACTGCCCTCCCACCCTCTACA
GCCTTATGACCAAGTGCTGGGCATACGACCCTAGTAGACGACCCAGGTTTACTGAACTTAAAGCACAACT
CAGTACAATACTGGAGGAGGAGAAGCTGCAGCAAGAGGAACGAATGAGAATGGAATCCAGGCGACAAGTC
ACAGTATCCTGGGACTCAGGAGGATCAGATGAAGCTCCTCCCAAGCCCAGCAGGCCTGGTTACCCCAGCC
CAAGGTCCAGTGAAGGGTTTTATCCGAGTCCTCAGCATATGGTACAGCCAAATCACTACCAGGTATCTGG
CTACTCTGGTTCTCATGGGATACCAGCCATGGCAGGCAGCATTTATCCTGGGCAGGCGTCTCTCTTGGAT
CAAACAGATTCCTGGAACCATCGACCTCAGGAAGTATCAGCATGGCAGCCAAACATGGAGGATTCGGGCA
CTTTGGATGTACGAGGAATGGGGCAGGTTCTGCCCACACATCTCATGGAGGAGAGGTTAATAAGACAACA
GCAAGAGATGGAAGAAGATCAACGCTGGCTTGAGAAAGAGGAACGATTCCTGGTAATGAAACCTGATGTG
CGGCTCTCCAGAGGCAGCATTGAACGGGAGGACGGAGGTCTCCAGGGCCCAGCTGGTAACCAGCACATAT
ATCAGCCTGTGGGTAAACCAGATCATGCCGCTCCACCAAAGAAGCCCCCTCGCCCTGGAGCCCCCCACTT
GGGCAGCCTCGCGAGCCTGAACAGCCCCGTGGACAGCTACAACGAAGGCGTGAAGATCAAGCCACAGG
