>Addgene plasmid #59131 | pCS2-FAK30 | addgene partial sequence | sequence record 95917 | synFAK-R 5'-ACCGTTCTCAATCCGACCAA-3'
CTTTACCCCATGCATCAGGATCTCCCACATACACACACCAAACATCCACACATCGCTTGCTGAGGTAAAC
CGTCGGAAGTTGATTGACTCTGGAGCCATCCATTTGATAGGTAACTTTCCTTTGGACGCCTTATAGTAAG
TACTGTCTTCCATGTATCGGGATAAGCCAAAGTCACCCAATTTCACACAGTCAGTGGCAGATACCAGCAC
GTTCCTAGCAGCAATATCTCTATGTACAAATCTTTTGCTCTCTAGGTAAGCAAGTGCTGTGCTAAGCTGG
TAAGCGTAGAGGATGAGGGAGGCCAGGTCCAAGCTGAATTTTCTTACTTGCAGAAACGATCTCAACTCTC
CAAGTGTACAGAGCTCCATGATTATCCACACTGGGTTTTCTGTAATAACTCCAATGAGCTTCACAATGTG
AGGATGATCAAACTGACGCATTGTTAAGGCTTCTTGTAGGAACTTTTCTCTAACGCTGTCTGAGGTGCAG
TTTTTACATGTTTTGATTGCTACAGCCATAGCTGGATTTTCCGGACTCATGTAAATTCCTTGGTGCACAT
CTCCAAACTGTCCTTCACCAATGCAGCGCCCCAGTTCAATTCTCTCCCTTTGAATTTCATAATCTCTGGT
TGATGGTCCGCTTCCTCCGCTTCCTCCGCTTCCTCCGCTTCCCTTAATTAACTTGTACAGCTCGTCCATG
CCGAGAGTGATCCCGGCGGCGGTCACGAACTCCAGCAGGACCATGTGATCGCGCTTCTCGTTGGGGTCTT
TGCTCAGCTTGGACTGGGTGCTCAGGTAGTGGTTGTCGGGCAGCAGCACGGGGCCGTCGCCGAT
